>Addgene plasmid #19046 | p2xFlag CMV2-YAP2-1st WW mutant | addgene full sequence | sequence record 151511 | Addgene NGS result
CTTCCGCTTCCTCGCTCACTGACTCGCTGCGCTCGGTCGTTCGGCTGCGGCGAGCGGTATCAGCTCACTC
AAAGGCGGTAATACGGTTATCCACAGAATCAGGGGATAACGCAGGAAAGAACATGTGAGCAAAAGGCCAG
CAAAAGGCCAGGAACCGTAAAAAGGCCGCGTTGCTGGCGTTTTTCCATAGGCTCCGCCCCCCTGACGAGC
ATCACAAAAATCGACGCTCAAGTCAGAGGTGGCGAAACCCGACAGGACTATAAAGATACCAGGCGTTTCC
CCCTGGAAGCTCCCTCGTGCGCTCTCCTGTTCCGACCCTGCCGCTTACCGGATACCTGTCCGCCTTTCTC
CCTTCGGGAAGCGTGGCGCTTTCTCATAGCTCACGCTGTAGGTATCTCAGTTCGGTGTAGGTCGTTCGCT
CCAAGCTGGGCTGTGTGCACGAACCCCCCGTTCAGCCCGACCGCTGCGCCTTATCCGGTAACTATCGTCT
TGAGTCCAACCCGGTAAGACACGACTTATCGCCACTGGCAGCAGCCACTGGTAACAGGATTAGCAGAGCG
AGGTATGTAGGCGGTGCTACAGAGTTCTTGAAGTGGTGGCCTAACTACGGCTACACTAGAAGAACAGTAT
TTGGTATCTGCGCTCTGCTGAAGCCAGTTACCTTCGGAAAAAGAGTTGGTAGCTCTTGATCCGGCAAACA
AACCACCGCTGGTAGCGGTGGTTTTTTTGTTTGCAAGCAGCAGATTACGCGCAGAAAAAAAGGATCTCAA
GAAGATCCTTTGATCTTTTCTACGGGGTCTGACGCTCAGTGGAACGAAAACTCACGTTAAGGGATTTTGG
TCATGAGATTATCAAAAAGGATCTTCACCTAGATCCTTTTAAATTAAAAATGAAGTTTTAAATCAATCTA
AAGTATATATGAGTAAACTTGGTCTGACAGTTACCAATGCTTAATCAGTGAGGCACCTATCTCAGCGATC
TGTCTATTTCGTTCATCCATAGTTGCCTGACTCCCCGTCGTGTAGATAACTACGATACGGGAGGGCTTAC
CATCTGGCCCCAGTGCTGCAATGATACCGCGAGACCCACGCTCACCGGCTCCAGATTTATCAGCAATAAA
CCAGCCAGCCGGAAGGGCCGAGCGCAGAAGTGGTCCTGCAACTTTATCCGCCTCCATCCAGTCTATTAAT
TGTTGCCGGGAAGCTAGAGTAAGTAGTTCGCCAGTTAATAGTTTGCGCAACGTTGTTGCCATTGCTACAG
GCATCGTGGTGTCACGCTCGTCGTTTGGTATGGCTTCATTCAGCTCCGGTTCCCAACGATCAAGGCGAGT
TACATGATCCCCCATGTTGTGCAAAAAAGCGGTTAGCTCCTTCGGTCCTCCGATCGTTGTCAGAAGTAAG
TTGGCCGCAGTGTTATCACTCATGGTTATGGCAGCACTGCATAATTCTCTTACTGTCATGCCATCCGTAA
GATGCTTTTCTGTGACTGGTGAGTACTCAACCAAGTCATTCTGAGAATAGTGTATGCGGCGACCGAGTTG
CTCTTGCCCGGCGTCAATACGGGATAATACCGCGCCACATAGCAGAACTTTAAAAGTGCTCATCATTGGA
AAACGTTCTTCGGGGCGAAAACTCTCAAGGATCTTACCGCTGTTGAGATCCAGTTCGATGTAACCCACTC
GTGCACCCAACTGATCTTCAGCATCTTTTACTTTCACCAGCGTTTCTGGGTGAGCAAAAACAGGAAGGCA
AAATGCCGCAAAAAAGGGAATAAGGGCGACACGGAAATGTTGAATACTCATACTCTTCCTTTTTCAATAT
TATTGAAGCATTTATCAGGGTTATTGTCTCATGAGCGGATACATATTTGAATGTATTTAGAAAAATAAAC
AAATAGGGGTTCCGCGCACATTTCCCCGAAAAGTGCCACCTG
[124 nt withheld, positions 1933-2056]
C
[91 nt withheld, positions 2058-2148]
A
[49 nt withheld, positions 2150-2198]
CCTTTGACGTTGGAGTCCACGTTCTTT
[37 nt withheld, positions 2226-2262]
ACCCTATCTCGGTCTATTCTTTTGATTTATAAGGGATTTTGCCGATTTCGGCCTATTGGTTAAAAAATGA
GCTGATTTAACAAAAATTTAACGCGAATTTTAACAAAATATTAACGCTTACAATTTCCATTCGCCATTCA
GGCTGCGCAACTGTTGGGAAGGGCGATCGGTGCGGGCCTCTTCGCTATTACGCCAGCTGGCGAAAGGGGG
ATGTGCTGCAAGGCGATTAAGTTGGGTAACGCCAGGGTTTTCCCAGTCACGACGTTGTAAAACGACGGCC
AGTGCCAAGCTGATCTATACATTGAATCAATATTGGCAATTAGCCATATTAGTCATTGGTTATATAGCAT
AAATCAATATTGGCTATTGGCCATTGCATACGTTGTATCTATATCATAATATGTACATTTATATTGGCTC
ATGTCCAATATGACCGCCATGTTGACATTGATTATTGACTAGTTATTAATAGTAATCAATTACGGGGTCA
TTAGTTCATAGCCCATATATGGAGTTCCGCGTTACATAACTTACGGTAAATGGCCCGCCTGGCTGACCGC
CCAACGACCCCCGCCCATTGACGTCAATAATGACGTATGTTCCCATAGTAACGCCAATAGGGACTTTCCA
TTGACGTCAATGGGTGGAGTATTTACGGTAAACTGCCCACTTGGCAGTACATCAAGTGTATCATATGCCA
AGTCCGCCCCCTATTGACGTCAATGACGGTAAATGGCCCGCCTGGCATTATGCCCAGTACATGACCTTAC
GGGACTTTCCTACTTGGCAGTACATCTACGTATTAGTCATCGCTATTACCATGGTGATGCGGTTTTGGCA
GTACACCAATGGGCGTGGATAGCGGTTTGACTCACGGGGATTTCCAAGTCTCCACCCCATTGACGTCAAT
GGGAGTTTGTTTTGGCACCAAAATCAACGGGACTTTCCAAAATGTCGTAATAACCCCGCCCCGTTGACGC
AAATGGGCGGTAGGCGTGTACGGTGGGAGGTCTATATAAGCAGAGCTCGTTTAGTGAACCGTCAGAATTG
ATCTACCATGGACTACAAAGACGATGACGACAAGCTTGCGGCCGCGAATTCAAGCTTAGCCACCATGGAC
TACAAAGACGATGACGATAAAGCAAGGCTCGAATCGGTACCTAAGGATCCCGGGCAGCAGCCGCCGCCTC
AACCGGCCCCCCAGGGCCAAGGGCAGCCGCCTTCGCAGCCCCCGCAGGGGCAGGGCCCGCCGTCCGGACC
CGGGCAACCGGCACCCGCGGCGACCCAGGCGGCGCCGCAGGCACCCCCCGCCGGGCATCAGATCGTGCAC
GTCCGCGGGGACTCGGAGACCGACCTGGAGGCGCTCTTCAACGCCGTCATGAACCCCAAGACGGCCAACG
TGCCCCAGACCGTGCCCATGAGGCTCCGGAAGCTGCCCGACTCCTTCTTCAAGCCGCCGGAGCCCAAATC
CCACTCCCGACAGGCCAGTACTGATGCAGGCACTGCAGGAGCCCTGACTCCACAGCATGTTCGAGCTCAT
TCCTCTCCAGCTTCTCTGCAGTTGGGAGCTGTTTCTCCTGGGACACTGACCCCCACTGGAGTAGTCTCTG
GCCCAGCAGCTACACCCACAGCTCAGCATCTTCGACAGTCTTCTTTTGAGATACCTGATGATGTACCTCT
GCCAGCAGGTTGGGAGATGGCAAAGACATCTTCTGGTCAGAGATACTTCTTAAATCACATCGATCAGACA
ACAACAGCGCAGGACGCCAGGAAGGCCATGCTGTCCCAGATGAACGTCACAGCCCCCACCAGTCCACCAG
TGCAGCAGAATATGATGAACTCGGCTTCAGGTCCTCTTCCTGATGGATGGGAACAAGCCATGACTCAGGA
TGGAGAAATTTACTATATAAACCATAAGAACAAGACCACCTCTTGGCTAGACCCAAGGCTTGACCCTCGT
TTTGCCATGAACCAGAGAATCAGTCAGAGTGCTCCAGTGAAACAGCCACCACCCCTGGCTCCCCAGAGCC
CACAGGGAGGCGTCATGGGTGGCAGCAACTCCAACCAGCAGCAACAGATGCGACTGCAGCAACTGCAGAT
GGAGAAGGAGAGGCTGCGGCTGAAACAGCAAGAACTGCTTCGGCAGGAGTTAGCCCTGCGTAGCCAGTTA
CCAACACTGGAGCAGGATGGTGGGACTCAAAATCCAGTGTCTTCTCCCGGGATGTCTCAGGAATTGAGAA
CAATGACGACCAATAGCTCAGATCCTTTCCTTAACAGTGGCACCTATCACTCTCGAGATGAGAGTACAGA
CAGTGGACTAAGCATGAGCAGCTACAGTGTCCCTCGAACCCCAGATGACTTCCTGAACAGTGTGGATGAG
ATGGATACAGGTGATACTATCAACCAAAGCACCCTGCCCTCACAGCAGAACCGTTTCCCAGACTACCTTG
AAGCCATTCCTGGGACAAATGTGGACCTTGGAACACTGGAAGGAGATGGAATGAACATAGAAGGAGAGGA
GCTGATGCCAAGTCTGCAGGAAGCTTTGAGTTCTGACATCCTTAATGACATGGAGTCTGTTTTGGCTGCC
ACCAAGCTAGATAAAGAAAGCTTTCTTACATGGTTATAGAGCCCTCAGGCAGACTGAATTCTGCAGATAT
CCAGCACAGTGGCGGCCGCTCGAGTCTAGAGGATCCCGGGTGGCATCCCTGTGACCCCTCCCCAGTGCCT
CTCCTGGCCCTGGAAGTTGCCACTCCAGTGCCCACCAGCCTTGTCCTAATAAAATTAAGTTGCATCATTT
TGTCTGACTAGGTGTCCTTCTATAATATTATGGGGTGGAGGGGGGTGGTATGGAGCAAGGGGCAAGTTGG
GAAGACAACCTGTAGGGCCTGCGGGGTCTATTGGGAACCAAGCTGGAGTGCAGTGGCACAATCTTGGCTC
ACTGCAATCTCCGCCTCCTGGGTTCAAGCGATTCTCCTGCCTCAGCCTCCCGAGTTGTTGGGATTCCAGG
CATGCATGACCAGGCTCAGCTAATTTTTGTTTTTTTGGTAGAGACGGGGTTTCACCATATTGGCCAGGCT
GGTCTCCAACTCCTAATCTCAGGTGATCTACCCACCTTGGCCTCCCAAATTGCTGGGATTACAGGCGTGA
ACCACTGCTCCCTTCCCTGTCCTTCTGATTTTAAAATAACTATACCAGCAGGAGGACGTCCAGACACAGC
ATAGGCTACCTGGCCATGCCCAACCGGTGGGACATTTGAGTTGCTTGCTTGGCACTGTCCTCTCATGCGT
TGGGTCCACTCAGTAGATGCCTGTTGAATTGGGTACGCGGCCAGCTTGGCTGTGGAATGTGTGTCAGTTA
GGGTGTGGAAAGTCCCCAGGCTCCCCAGCAGGCAGAAGTATGCAAAGCATGCATCTCAATTAGTCAGCAA
CCAGGTGTGGAAAGTCCCCAGGCTCCCCAGCAGGCAGAAGTATGCAAAGCATGCATCTCAATTAGTCAGC
AACCATAGTCCCGCCCCTAACTCCGCCCATCCCGCCCCTAACTCCGCCCAGTTCCGCCCATTCTCCGCCC
CATGGCTGACTAATTTTTTTTATTTATGCAGAGGCCGAGGCCGCCTCGGCCTCTGAGCTATTCCAGAAGT
AGTGAGGAGGCTTTTTTGGAGGCCTAGGCTTTTGCAAAAAGCTCCTCGAGGAACTGAAAAACCAGAAAGT
TAATTCCCTATAGTGAGTCGTATTAAATTCGTAATCATGTCATAGCTGTTTCCTGTGTGAAATTGTTATC
CGCTCACAATTCCACACAACATACGAGCCGGAAGCATAAAGTGTAAAGCCTGGGGTGCCTAATGAGTGAG
CTAACTCACATTAATTGCGTTGCGCTCACTGCCCGCTTTCCAGTCGGGAAACCTGTCGTGCCAGCTGCAT
TAATGAATCGGCCAACGCGCGGGGAGAGGCGGTTTGCGTATTGGGCGCT
Features (pLannotate 1.2.2; 17 found; start..end, strand, type, name):
    182..770     -  rep_origin     ori: high-copy-number ColE1/pMB1/pBR322/pUC origin of replication
    941..1801    -  CDS            AmpR: β-lactamase; bla; confers resistance to ampicillin, carbenicillin, and related antibiotics
   1802..1906    -  promoter       AmpR promoter: bla
   1933..2361    +  rep_origin     f1 ori (sequence partly withheld): f1 bacteriophage origin of replication; arrow indicates direction of (+) strand synthesis
   2392..2546    -  CDS            lacZα (fragment): LacZα fragment of β-galactosidase; lacZ fragment
   2706..3085    +  enhancer       CMV enhancer: human cytomegalovirus immediate early enhancer
   3087..3286    +  promoter       CMV promoter: human cytomegalovirus (CMV) immediate early promoter
   3322..3342    +  CDS            3xFLAG (fragment): three tandem FLAG® epitope tags
   3379..3403    +  CDS            3xFLAG (fragment): three tandem FLAG® epitope tags
   3428..4888    +  CDS            YAP1: YAP1_HUMAN - Also known as YAP65. Experimental evidence at protein level: Swiss-Prot protein existence level 1. [Isoform 3]: Activates the C-terminal fragment (CTF) of ERBB4 (isoform 3). From Homo sapiens (Human).
   4960..5582    +  polyA_signal   hGH poly(A) signal: human growth hormone polyadenylation signal
   5611..5940    +  promoter       SV40 promoter: SV40 enhancer and early promoter
   5979..5997    -  promoter       T7 promoter: promoter for bacteriophage T7 RNA polymerase
   6035..6051    -  protein_bind   lac operator: The lac repressor binds to the lac operator to inhibit transcription in E. coli. This inhibition can be relieved by adding lactose or isopropyl-β-D-thiogalactopyranoside (IPTG). lac repressor encoded by lacI
   6059..6089    -  promoter       lac promoter: promoter for the E. coli lac operon
   6104..6125    -  protein_bind   CAP binding site: CAP binding activates transcription in the presence of cAMP. E. coli catabolite activator protein
   6138..6230    -  CDS            lacI (fragment): lac repressor; lacI; The lac repressor binds to the lac operator to inhibit transcription in E. coli. This inhibition can be relieved by adding lactose or isopropyl-β-D-thiogalactopyranoside (IPTG).
