[The description below was written by a language model from this plasmid's Addgene catalogue record and pLannotate feature annotations shown in this document.]
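Description:
p2xFlag CMV2-YAP2-1st WW mutant is a mammalian expression plasmid built on the p2xFlag CMV2 backbone (about 4.7 kb without insert; the sequenced construct is 6,231 nt). It is maintained in E. coli as a high-copy plasmid through a ColE1/pUC-type origin and selected with ampicillin via the β-lactamase gene. An f1 origin is also present, along with remnants of lac cloning-vector sequence (lacZα and lacI fragments, lac promoter/operator, CAP site) and a T7 promoter. These play no evident role in mammalian expression. No mammalian selection marker is annotated. An SV40 enhancer/early promoter region lies downstream of the expression cassette, but no coding sequence is recorded under its control.

The payload is human YAP1, specifically the YAP2 isoform 3 of Yes-kinase associated protein (about 1.47 kb), cloned between KpnI and XbaI sites. Transcription is driven by the human cytomegalovirus immediate-early enhancer and promoter and terminated by the human growth hormone polyadenylation signal. Two short FLAG-epitope segments lie just upstream of the open reading frame. The annotation tool labels them as 3xFLAG fragments, but they are consistent with the N-terminal 2xFlag tag supplied by the backbone, which allows detection and immunoprecipitation with anti-FLAG antibodies.

The insert carries two substitutions, tryptophan 199 to alanine and proline 202 to alanine, which by the construct's name disable the first of YAP2's two WW domains. WW domains mediate binding to proline-rich motifs in partner proteins, so this mutant is suited to testing how far the first WW domain contributes to YAP interactions and function in transfected cells. The associated work concerns regulation of YAP's apoptotic function by the Mst2 and Lats kinases.
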