Addgene plasmid #19046: p2xFlag CMV2-YAP2-1st WW mutant
Depositing lab: Marius Sudol. Publication: Mst2 and Lats kinases regulate apoptotic function of Yes kinase-associated protein (YAP). Oka T, Mazack V, Sudol M. J Biol Chem. 2008 Oct 10;283(41):27534-27546. doi: 10.1074/jbc.M804380200. Epub 2008 Jul 17. PubMed 18640976.
Backbone
  Vector backbone: p2xFlag CMV2
  Backbone size w/o insert (bp): 4700
  Vector type: Mammalian Expression
Growth in bacteria
  Bacterial resistance: Ampicillin, 100 μg/mL
  Growth temperature: 37°C
  Growth strain: DH5alpha
  Copy number: High Copy
Gene/Insert
  Gene/Insert name: Yes-kinase associated protein isoform 3 (alt names: YAP2, YAP65 isoform 3; YAP2 isoform 3)
  Species: H. sapiens (human)
  Insert size (bp): 1467
  Mutation: Tryptophan 199 changed to Alanine,and Proline 202 changed to Alanine
  GenBank ID: NM_006106
  Entrez Gene: YAP1 (a.k.a. COB1, YAP, YAP-1, YAP2, YAP65, YKI)
  Tag / fusion protein: 2xFlag (N terminal on backbone)
  Cloning method: Restriction Enzyme; 5′ cloning site KpnI (unknown if destroyed); 3′ cloning site XbaI (unknown if destroyed)
  Sequencing primers: 5′ CMV
Terms and licenses: Academic/Nonprofit Terms; Industry Terms: Not Available to Industry
How to cite: p2xFlag CMV2-YAP2-1st WW mutant was a gift from Marius Sudol (Addgene plasmid # 19046 ; http://n2t.net/addgene:19046 ; RRID:Addgene_19046)
