>Addgene plasmid #19046 | p2xFlag CMV2-YAP2-1st WW mutant | depositor partial sequence | sequence record 8922 | Author sequence
CGTGGGGTNTTAGCAGAGCTGTTTGTGAACCGTCAGAATTGATCTACCATGGACTACAAAGACGATGACG
ACAAGCTTGCGGCCGCGAATTCAAGCTTAGCCACCATGGACTACAAAGACGATGACGATAAAGCAAGGCT
CGAATCGGTACCTAAGGATCCCGGGCAGCAGCCGCCGCCTCAACCGGCCCCCCAGGGCCAAGGGCAGCCG
CCTTCGCAGCCCCCGCAGGGGCAGGGCCCGCCGTCCGGACCCGGGCAACCGGCACCCGCGGCGACCCAGG
CGGCGCCGCAGGCACCCCCCGCCGGGCATCAGATCGTGCACGTCCGCGGGGACTCGGAGACCGACCTGGA
GGCGCTCTTCAACGCCGTCATGAACCCCAAGACGGCCAACGTGCCCCAGACCGTGCCCATGAGGCTCCGG
AAGCTGCCCGACTCCTTCTTCAAGCCGCCGGAGCCCAAATCCCACTCCCGACAGGCCAGTACTGATGCAG
GCACTGCAGGAGCCCTGACTCCACAGCATGTTCGAGCTCATTCCTCTCCAGCTTCTCTGCAGTTGGGAGC
TGTTTCTCCTGGGACACTGACCCCCACTGGAGTAGTCTCTGGCCCAGCAGCTACACCCACAGCTCAGCAT
CTTCGACAGTCTTCTTTTGAGATACCTGATGATGTACCTCTGCCAGCAGGTTGGGAGATGGCAAAGACAT
CTTCTGGTCAGAGATACTTCTTAAATCACATCGATCAGACAACAACAGCGCAGGACGCCAGGAAGGCCAT
GCTGTCCCAGATGAACGTCACAGCCCCCACCAGTCCACCAGTGCAGCAGAATATGATGAACTCGGCTTCA
GGTCCTCTTCCTGATGGATGGGAACAAGCCATGACTCAGGATGGAGAAATTTACTATATAAACCATAAGA
ACAGACCACCTCTTGGCTAGACCCANGCTTGACCCTCGTTTTGCCATGAACAAAGAATCAGTCANAGTGC
TCCAGTGAACAGCCACCACCCNTGGNTCCCANAGCCANAGGGAGGCGTNATGGGTGGAGCANTTCAACAG
CACAAANATNCNATGCACANTGCNAATGGAAAAGAAAGCTNCGNTNAAAAACAAAATNNTTTGNNGNATT
NNN
