>Addgene plasmid #19046 | p2xFlag CMV2-YAP2-1st WW mutant | addgene partial sequence | sequence record 24944 | CMV-F 5'-CGCAAATGGGCGGTAGGCGTG-3'
GGGGGTTTTAGCAGAGCTCGTTTGTGAACCGTCAGAATTGATCTACCATGGACTACAAAGACGATGACGA
NAAGCTTGCGGCCGCGAATTCAAGCTTAGCCACCATGGACTACAAAGACGATGACGATAAAGCAAGGCTC
GAATCGGTACCTAAGGATCCCGGGCAGCAGCCGCCGCCTCAACCGGCCCCCCAGGGCCAAGGGCAGCCGC
CTTCGCAGCCCCCGCAGGGGCAGGGCCCGCCGTCCGGACCCGGGCAACCGGCACCCGCGGCGACCCAGGC
GGCGCCGCAGGCACCCCCCGCCGGGCATCAGATCGTGCACGTCCGCGGGGACTCGGAGACCGACCTGGAG
GCGCTCTTCAACGCCGTCATGAACCCCAAGACGGCCAACGTGCCCCAGACCGTGCCCATGAGGCTCCGGA
AGCTGCCCGACTCCTTCTTCAAGCCGCCGGAGCCCAAATCCCACTCCCGACAGGCCAGTACTGATGCAGG
CACTGCAGGAGCCCTGACTCCACAGCATGTTCGAGCTCATTCCTCTCCAGCTTCTCTGCAGTTGGGAGCT
GTTTCTCCTGGGACACTGACCCCCACTGGAGTAGTCTCTGGCCCAGCAGCTACACCCACAGCTCAGCATC
TTCGACAGTCTTCTTTTGAGATACCTGATGATGTACCTCTGCCAGCAGGTTGGGAGATATGGCAAAGACA
TCTTCTGGTCAGAGATACTTCTTAATCACNTCGANTAAAAACANAGCGCAGGACNCAGTNGGCATGTTGT
CAANNGAAGTNNANCCCCNNNTCACAGTGNAGAAANTGNTNATCGCTTNGTCTNTTTTATGTGGACAGCT
TATCGTGGAANTTTTN
